>Addgene plasmid #230794 | AiP20069 - pAAV-AiE2637m-minBG-SYFP2-WPRE3-BGHpA | addgene full sequence | sequence record 466371 | Addgene NGS Result
GATTTTCCACCGGCTGCAAACTGGTCTGCCATAGATGTTCCAAAGTTGTGCTTCGGGGGTTGGGGTGGGG
GGTGAACGCGTGCGGCCGCAGGAACCCCTAGTGATGGAGTTGGCCACTCCCTCTCTGCGCGCTCGCTCGC
TCACTGAGGCCGGGCGACCAAAGGTCGCCCGACGCCCGGGCGGCCTCAGTGAGCGAGCGAGCGCGCAGCT
GCCTGCAGGACATGTGAGCAAAAGGCCAGCAAAAGGCCAGGAACCGTAAAAAGGCCGCGTTGCTGGCGTT
TTTCCATAGGCTCCGCCCCCCTGACGAGCATCACAAAAATCGACGCTCAAGTCAGAGGTGGCGAAACCCG
ACAGGACTATAAAGATACCAGGCGTTTCCCCCTGGAAGCTCCCTCGTGCGCTCTCCTGTTCCGACCCTGC
CGCTTACCGGATACCTGTCCGCCTTTCTCCCTTCGGGAAGCGTGGCGCTTTCTCATAGCTCACGCTGTAG
GTATCTCAGTTCGGTGTAGGTCGTTCGCTCCAAGCTGGGCTGTGTGCACGAACCCCCCGTTCAGCCCGAC
CGCTGCGCCTTATCCGGTAACTATCGTCTTGAGTCCAACCCGGTAAGACACGACTTATCGCCACTGGCAG
CAGCCACTGGTAACAGGATTAGCAGAGCGAGGTATGTAGGCGGTGCTACAGAGTTCTTGAAGTGGTGGCC
TAACTACGGCTACACTAGAAGAACAGTATTTGGTATCTGCGCTCTGCTGAAGCCAGTTACCTTCGGAAAA
AGAGTTGGTAGCTCTTGATCCGGCAAACAAACCACCGCTGGTAGCGGTGGTTTTTTTGTTTGCAAGCAGC
AGATTACGCGCAGAAAAAAAGGATCTCAAGAAGATCCTTTGATCTTTTCTACGGGGTCTGACGCTCAGTG
GAACGAAAACTCACGTTAAGGGATTTTGGTCATGAGATTATCAAAAAGGATCTTCACCTAGATCCTTTTA
AATTAAAAATGAAGTTTTAAATCAATCTAAAGTATATATGAGTAAACTTGGTCTGACAGTTACCAATGCT
TAATCAGTGAGGCACCTATCTCAGCGATCTGTCTATTTCGTTCATCCATAGTTGCCTGACTCCCCGTCGT
GTAGATAACTACGATACGGGAGGGCTTACCATCTGGCCCCAGTGCTGCAATGATACCGCGAGACCCACGC
TCACCGGCTCCAGATTTATCAGCAATAAACCAGCCAGCCGGAAGGGCCGAGCGCAGAAGTGGTCCTGCAA
CTTTATCCGCCTCCATCCAGTCTATTAATTGTTGCCGGGAAGCTAGAGTAAGTAGTTCGCCAGTTAATAG
TTTGCGCAACGTTGTTGCCATTGCTACAGGCATCGTGGTGTCACGCTCGTCGTTTGGTATGGCTTCATTC
AGCTCCGGTTCCCAACGATCAAGGCGAGTTACATGATCCCCCATGTTGTGCAAAAAAGCGGTTAGCTCCT
TCGGTCCTCCGATCGTTGTCAGAAGTAAGTTGGCCGCAGTGTTATCACTCATGGTTATGGCAGCACTGCA
TAATTCTCTTACTGTCATGCCATCCGTAAGATGCTTTTCTGTGACTGGTGAGTACTCAACCAAGTCATTC
TGAGAATAGTGTATGCGGCGACCGAGTTGCTCTTGCCCGGCGTCAATACGGGATAATACCGCGCCACATA
GCAGAACTTTAAAAGTGCTCATCATTGGAAAACGTTCTTCGGGGCGAAAACTCTCAAGGATCTTACCGCT
GTTGAGATCCAGTTCGATGTAACCCACTCGTGCACCCAACTGATCTTCAGCATCTTTTACTTTCACCAGC
GTTTCTGGGTGAGCAAAAACAGGAAGGCAAAATGCCGCAAAAAAGGGAATAAGGGCGACACGGAAATGTT
GAATACTCATACTCTTCCTTTTTCAATATTATTGAAGCATTTATCAGGGTTATTGTCTCATGAGCGGATA
CATATTTGAATGTATTTAGAAAAATAAACAAATAGGGGTTCCGCGCACATTTCCCCGAAAAGTGCCACCT
GACGTCTAAGAAACCATTATTATCATGACATTAACCTATAAAAATAGGCGTATCACGAGGCCCTTTCGTC
TCGCGCGTTTCGGTGATGACGGTGAAAACCTCTGACACATGCAGCTCCCGGAGACGGTCACAGCTTGTCT
GTAAGCGGATGCCGGGAGCAGACAAGCCCGTCAGGGCGCGTCAGCGGGTGTTGGCGGGTGTCGGGGCTGG
CTTAACTATGCGGCATCAGAGCAGATTGTACTGAGAGTGCACCATAAAATTGTAAACGTTAATATTTTGT
TAAAATTCGCGTTAAATTTTTGTTAAATCAGCTCATTTTTTAACCAATAGACCGAAATCGGCAAAATCCC
TTATAAATCAAAAGAATAGCCCGAGATAGAGT
[37 nt withheld, positions 2413-2449]
AAAGAACGTGGACTCCAACGTCAAAGG
[141 nt withheld, positions 2477-2617]
G
[46 nt withheld, positions 2619-2664]
A
[95 nt withheld, positions 2666-2760]
TATGCGGTGTGAAATACCGCACAGATGCGTAAGGAGAAAATACCGCATCAGGCGCCCCTGCAGGCAGCTG
CGCGCTCGCTCGCTCACTGAGGCCGCCCGGGCAAAGCCCGGGCGTCGGGCGACCTTTGGTCGCCCGGCCT
CAGTGAGCGAGCGAGCGCGCAGAGAGGGAGTGGCCAACTCCATCACTAGGGGTTCCTGCGGCCGCTCGGT
CCGCACGTGAGATCTCATGCCTGCTATTGTCTTCCCAATCCTCCCCCTTGCTGTCCTGCCCCACCCCACC
CCCCAGAATAGAATGACACCTACTCAGACAATGCGATGCAATTTCCTCATTTTATTAGGAAAGGACAGTG
GGAGTGGCACCTTCCAGGGTCAAGGAAGGCACGGGGGAGGGGCAAACAACAGATGGCTGGCAACTAGAAG
GCACAGTCGAAGATCTCTCGAGCCACGGAATTGTCAGTGCCCAACAGCCGAGCCCCTGTCCAGCAGCGGG
CAAGGCAGGCGGCGATGAGTTCCGCCGTGGCAAGAACTAACCAGGATTTATACAAGGAGGAGAAAATGAA
AGCCATACGGGAAGCAATAGCATGATACAAAGGCATTAAAGCAGCGTATCCACATAGCGTAAAAGGAGCA
ACATAGTTAAGAATACCAGTCAATCTTTCACAAATTTTGTAATCCAGAGGTTGATTATGATATCGAATTC
GCGGCCGCGGCGCGCCGTCGACTTACTTGTACAGCTCGTCCATGCCGAGAGTGATCCCGGCGGCGGTCAC
GAACTCCAGCAGGACCATGTGATCGCGCTTCTCGTTGGGGTCTTTGCTCAGCTTGGACTGGTAGCTCAGG
TAGTGGTTGTCGGGCAGCAGCACGGGGCCGTCGCCGATGGGGGTGTTCTGCTGGTAGTGGTCGGCGAGCT
GCACGCCGCCGTCCTCGATGTTGTGGCGGATCTTGAAGTTGGCCTTGATGCCGTTCTTCTGCTTGTCGGC
GGTGATATAGACGTTGTGGCTGTTGTAGTTGTACTCCAGCTTGTGCCCCAGGATGTTGCCGTCCTCCTTG
AAGTCGATGCCCTTCAGCTCGATGCGGTTCACCAGGGTGTCGCCCTCGAACTTCACCTCGGCGCGGGTCT
TGTAGTTGCCGTCGTCCTTGAAGAAGATGGTGCGCTCCTGGACGTAGCCTTCGGGCATGGCGGACTTGAA
GAAGTCGTGCTGCTTCATGTGGTCGGGGTAGCGGGCGAAGCACTGCACGCCGTAGCCCAGGGTGGTCACG
AGGGTGGGCCAGGGCACGGGCAGCTTGCCGGTGGTGCAGATCAGCTTCAGGGTCAGCTTGCCGTAGGTGG
CATCGCCCTCGCCCTCGCCGGACACGCTGAACTTGTGGCCGTTTACGTCGCCGTCCAGCTCGACCAGGAT
GGGCACCACCCCGGTGAACAGCTCCTCGCCCTTGCTCACCATGGTGGCGACCGGTAGCGCTAGCTTCGAA
AGATCTGGATCCCAGAAGCAAATGTAAGCAATAGATGGCTCTGCCCTGACTTTTATGCCCAGCCCGAGCT
CCGCCGGCGAATTTGCATATTTTTGTCCCTCTCTTTGTCTGCATGGAGGGTGCTAACTCAACCAAGAATT
CTGTTCACATGGTAGTCATTTGCTCTGCTTAGATGGTCCACATAGCCTTACCCCGGCCAAAGATATATTT
GCCAGAGTCTTAATGTAGTGATAAATTTTATCTCTTGGTCTTTCTTTTATGTAACATTTCCTAGAAATGC
CAAAATGTGGGTGAGGGAGGCTGAGTATCAAGTTCGGAGCATTGCTAACTTTAGACAGTGTAAAGTCCCC
ACGCCACGCTGCAGACTTTCACTCTTTATTTCAGACCCAGGCTGAAGTTGCTCCCCCCATCCTCCACCTC
CTCTTGTGCCACCACAAATGAATACCATCTGATGGCTGGAGAAATTTAACGCGAATCCAGT
Features (pLannotate 1.2.2; 14 found; start..end, strand, type, name):
    125..152     -  repeat_region  AAV2 ITR (fragment): inverted terminal repeat of adeno-associated virus serotype 2 inverted
    181..208     -  repeat_region  AAV2 ITR (fragment): inverted terminal repeat of adeno-associated virus serotype 2 inverted
    281..869     -  rep_origin     ori: high-copy-number ColE1/pMB1/pBR322/pUC origin of replication
   1040..1900    -  CDS            AmpR: β-lactamase; bla; confers resistance to ampicillin, carbenicillin, and related antibiotics
   1901..2005    -  promoter       AmpR promoter: bla
   2100..2135    +  CDS            rop (fragment): Rop protein, which maintains plasmids at low copy number; rop
   2237..2286    +  misc_feature   bom (fragment): basis of mobility region from pBR322
   2287..2742    -  rep_origin     f1 ori (sequence partly withheld): f1 bacteriophage origin of replication; arrow indicates direction of (+) strand synthesis
   2761..2812    +  misc_feature   bom (fragment): basis of mobility region from pBR322
   2817..2957    -  repeat_region  AAV2 ITR: inverted terminal repeat of adeno-associated virus serotype 2 inverted
   3075..3186    -  polyA_signal   bGH poly(A) signal: bovine growth hormone polyadenylation signal
   3203..3283    -  misc_feature   WPRE (fragment): woodchuck hepatitis virus posttranscriptional regulatory element
   3289..3446    -  misc_feature   WPRE (fragment): woodchuck hepatitis virus posttranscriptional regulatory element
   3486..4202    -  CDS            SYFP2: SYFP2 is a basic (constitutively fluorescent) yellow fluorescent protein published in 2006, derived from Aequorea victoria. It is reported to be a very rapidly-maturing monomer with moderate acid sensitivity.
