[The description below was written by a language model from this plasmid's Addgene catalogue record and pLannotate feature annotations shown in this document.]
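Description:
AiP20069 - pAAV-AiE2637m-minBG-SYFP2-WPRE3-BGHpA is an AAV transfer plasmid built on a pAAV2 backbone, intended for packaging a recombinant AAV genome that reports enhancer activity in the brain. In bacteria it is maintained as a high-copy plasmid through a ColE1/pUC-type origin and selected with ampicillin via the β-lactamase gene and its native promoter. The backbone also carries an f1 phage origin and short remnants of pBR322 rop and bom sequences. The 4,711 nt sequence annotation shows one complete AAV2 inverted terminal repeat next to the polyadenylation end of the cassette. The other ITR is detected only as two short fragments, which may reflect the difficulty of sequencing and annotating these structured repeats rather than a true truncation.

Between the ITRs, the payload is a single expression unit. The AiE2637m enhancer is placed upstream of a minimal beta-globin promoter (minBG), which has little activity of its own, so transcription depends on the enhancer. This drives SYFP2, a rapidly maturing monomeric yellow fluorescent protein derived from Aequorea victoria. The transcript is stabilised and processed by WPRE3, a shortened woodchuck hepatitis virus posttranscriptional element that appears in the table as two WPRE fragments, followed by the bovine growth hormone poly(A) signal. The enhancer and minimal promoter are not annotated in the feature table, but presumably occupy the unannotated region upstream of the SYFP2 coding sequence.

According to the record, the enhancer was designed to drive AAV-mediated transgene expression in specific populations of brain cells, as part of a collection of enhancer AAVs for genetic access to cortical cell types. The particular cell population targeted is not stated.
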