Addgene plasmid #230794: AiP20069 - pAAV-AiE2637m-minBG-SYFP2-WPRE3-BGHpA
Purpose: AiE2637m is an enhancer sequence, designed to drive AAV-mediated transgene expression in specific populations of brain cells
Depositing lab: Allen Institute for Brain Science & Bosiljka Tasic. Depositing organization: Allen Institute. Publication: A suite of enhancer AAVs and transgenic mouse lines for genetic access to cortical cell types. Ben-Simon Y, Hooper M, Narayan S, Daigle TL, Dwivedi D, Way SW, Oster A, Stafford DA, Mich JK, Taormina MJ, Martinez RA, Opitz-Araya X, Roth JR, Alexander JR, Allen S, Amster A, Arbuckle J, Ayala A, Baker PM, Bakken TE, Barcelli T, Barta S, Bendrick J, Bertagnolli D, Bielstein C, Bishwakarma P, Bowlus J, Boyer G, Brouner K, Casian B, Casper T, Chakka AB, Chakrabarty R, Chance RK, Chavan S, Clark M, Colbert K, Collman F, Daniel S, Departee M, DiValentin P, Donadio N, Dotson N, Egdorf T, Fliss T, Gabitto M, Garcia J, Gary A, Gasperini M, Gloe J, Goldy J, Gore BB, Graybuck L, Greisman N, Haeseleer F, Halterman C, Haradon Z, Hastings SD, Helback O, Ho W, Hockemeyer D, Huang C, Huff S, Hunker A, Johansen N, Jones D, Juneau Z, Kalmbach B, Kannan M, Khem S, Kussick E, Kutsal R, Larsen R, Lee C, Lee AY, Leibly M, Lenz GH, Li S, Liang E, Lusk N, Madigan Z, Malloy J, Malone J, McCue R, Melchor J, Mollenkopf T, Moosman S, Morin E, Newman D, Ng L, Ngo K, Omstead V, Otto S, Oyama A, Pena N, Pham T, Phillips E, Pom CA, Potekhina L, Ransford S, Ray PL, Rette D, Reynoldson C, Rimorin C, Rocha D, Ruiz A, Sanchez REA, Sawyer L, Sedeno-Cortes A, Sevigny JP, Shapovalova N, Shepard N, Shulga L, Sigler AR, Siverts L, Soliman S, Somasundaram S, Staats B, Stewart K, Szelenyi E, Tieu M, Trader C, Tran A, van Velthoven CTJ, Walker M, Wang Y, Weed N, Wirthlin M, Wood T, Wynalda B, Yao Z, Zhou T, Ariza J, Dee N, Reding M, Ronellenfitch K, Mufti S, Sunkin SM, Smith KA, Esposito L, Waters J, Thyagarajan B, Yao S, Lein ES, Zeng H, Levi BP, Ngai J, Ting JT, Tasic B. Cell. 2025 May 16:S0092-8674(25)00513-6. doi: 10.1016/j.cell.2025.05.002. PubMed 40403729.
Backbone
  Vector backbone: pAAV2
  Vector type: AAV
Growth in bacteria
  Bacterial resistance: Ampicillin, 100 μg/mL
  Growth temperature: 37°C
  Growth strain: NEB Stable
  Copy number: High Copy
Gene/Insert
  Gene/Insert name: SYFP2
  Species: Synthetic
  Promoter: minBG
  Cloning method: Gibson Cloning
Terms and licenses: Academic/Nonprofit Terms; Industry Terms: Not Available to Industry
How to cite: AiP20069 - pAAV-AiE2637m-minBG-SYFP2-WPRE3-BGHpA was a gift from Allen Institute for Brain Science & Bosiljka Tasic (Addgene plasmid # 230794 ; http://n2t.net/addgene:230794 ; RRID:Addgene_230794)
